>Addgene plasmid #198619 | pBad-HaloGFP-151-154 | addgene full sequence | sequence record 389861 | Addgene NGS Result
ACTCCCGCCATTCAGAGAAGAAACCAATTGTCCATATTGCATCAGACATTGCCGTCACTGCGTCTTTTAC
TGGCTCTTCTCGCTAACCAAACCGGTAACCCCGCTTATTAAAAGCATTCTGTAACAAAGCGGGACCAAAG
CCATGACAAAAACGCGTAACAAAAGTGTCTATAATCACGGCAGAAAAGTCCACATTGATTATTTGCACGG
CGTCACACTTTGCTATGCCATAGCATTTTTATCCATAAGATTAGCGGATCCTACCTGACGCTTTTTATCG
CAACTCTCTACTGTTTCTCCATACCCGTTTTTTGGGCTAACAGGAGGAATTAACCATGGGGGGTTCTCAT
CATCATCATCATCATGGTATGGCTAGCATGACTGGTGGACAGCAAATGGGTCGGGATCTGTACGACGATG
ACGATAAGGATCCGAGCTCGAGAATGGCAGAAATCGGTACTGGCTTTCCATTCGACCCCCATTATGTGGA
AGTCCTGGGCGAGCGCATGCACTACGTCGATGTTGGTCCGCGCGATGGCACCCCTGTGCTGTTCCTGCAC
GGTAACCCGACCTCCTCCTACGTGTGGCGCAACATCATCCCGCATGTTGCACCGACCCATCGCTGCATTG
CTCCAGACCTGATCGGTATGGGCAAATCCGACAAACCAGACCTGGGTTATTTCTTCGACGACCACGTCCG
CTTCATGGATGCCTTCATCGAAGCCCTGGGTCTGGAAGAGGTCGTCCTGGTCATTCACGACTGGGGCTCC
GCTCTGGGTTTCCACTGGGCCAAGCGCAATCCAGAGCGCGTCAAAGGTATTGCATTTATGGAGTTCATCC
GCCCTATCCCGACCTGGGACGAATGGCCAGAATTTGCCCGCGAGACCTTCCAGGGTGAAAACGTCTATAT
CAAGGCCGACAAGCAGAAGAACGGCATCAAGGCGAACTTCAAGATCCGCCACAACATCGAGGACGGCGGC
GTGCAGCTCGCCTACCACTACCAGCAGAACACCCCCATCGGCGACGGCCCCGTGCTGCTGCCCGACAACC
ACTACCTGAGCGTCCAGTCCAAACTTTCGAAAGACCCCAACGAGAAGCGCGATCACATGGTCCTGCTGGA
GTTCGTGACCGCCGCCGGGATCACTCTCGGCATGGACGAGCTGTACAAGGGCGGTACCGGAGGGAGCATG
GTGAGCAAGGGCGAGGAGCTGTTCACCGGGGTGGTGCCCATCCTGGTCGAGCTGGACGGCGACGTAAACG
GCCACAAGTTCAGCGTGTCCGGCGAGGGTGAGGGCGATGCCACCTACGGCAAGCTGACCCTGAAGTTCAT
CTGCACCACCGGCAAGCTGCCCGTGCCCTGGCCCACCCTCGTGACCACCCTGACCTACGGCGTGCAGTGC
TTCAGCCGCTACCCCGACCACATGAAGCAGCACGACTTCTTCAAGTCCGCCATGCCCGAAGGCTACATCC
AGGAGCGCACCATCTTCTTCAAGGACGACGGCAACTACAAGACCCGCGCCGAGGTGAAGTTCGAGGGCGA
CACCCTGGTGAACCGCATCGAGCTGAAGGGCATCGACTTCAAGGAGGACGGCAACATCCTGGGGCATAAG
CTGGAGTACAACCTTGGCACCGACGTCGGCCGCAAGCTGATCATCGATCAGAACGTTTTTATCGAGGGTA
CGCTGCCGATGGGTGTCGTCCGCCCGCTGACTGAAGTCGAGATGGACCATTACCGCGAGCCGTTCCTGAA
TCCTGTTGACCGCGAGCCACTGTGGCGCTTCCCAAACGAGCTGCCAATCGCCGGTGAGCCAGCGAACATC
GTCGCGCTGGTCGAAGAATACATGGACTGGCTGCACCAGTCCCCTGTCCCGAAGCTGCTGTTCTGGGGCA
CCCCAGGCGTTCTGATCCCACCGGCCGAAGCCGCTCGCCTGGCCAAAAGCCTGCCTAACTGCAAGGCTGT
GGACATCGGCCCGGGTCTGAATCTGCTGCAAGAAGACAACCCGGACCTGATCGGCAGCGAGATCGCGCGC
TGGCTGTCGACGCTCGAGATTTCCGGCTGAAAGCTTGGCTGTTTTGGCGGATGAGAGAAGATTTTCAGCC
TGATACAGATTAAATCAGAACGCAGAAGCGGTCTGATAAAACAGAATTTGCCTGGCGGCAGTAGCGCGGT
GGTCCCACCTGACCCCATGCCGAACTCAGAAGTGAAACGCCGTAGCGCCGATGGTAGTGTGGGGTCTCCC
CATGCGAGAGTAGGGAACTGCCAGGCATCAAATAAAACGAAAGGCTCAGTCGAAAGACTGGGCCTTTCGT
TTTATCTGTTGTTTGTCGGTGAACGCTCTCCTGAGTAGGACAAATCCGCCGGGAGCGGATTTGAACGTTG
CGAAGCAACGGCCCGGAGGGTGGCGGGCAGGACGCCCGCCATAAACTGCCAGGCATCAAATTAAGCAGAA
GGCCATCCTGACGGATGGCCTTTTTGCGTTTCTACAAACTCTTTTGTTTATTTTTCTAAATACATTCAAA
TATGTATCCGCTCATGAGACAATAACCCTGATAAATGCTTCAATAATATTGAAAAAGGAAGAGTATGAGT
ATTCAACATTTCCGTGTCGCCCTTATTCCCTTTTTTGCGGCATTTTGCCTTCCTGTTTTTGCTCACCCAG
AAACGCTGGTGAAAGTAAAAGATGCTGAAGATCAGTTGGGTGCACGAGTGGGTTACATCGAACTGGATCT
CAACAGCGGTAAGATCCTTGAGAGTTTTCGCCCCGAAGAACGTTTTCCAATGATGAGCACTTTTAAAGTT
CTGCTATGTGGCGCGGTATTATCCCGTGTTGACGCCGGGCAAGAGCAACTCGGTCGCCGCATACACTATT
CTCAGAATGACTTGGTTGAGTACTCACCAGTCACAGAAAAGCATCTTACGGATGGCATGACAGTAAGAGA
ATTATGCAGTGCTGCCATAACCATGAGTGATAACACTGCGGCCAACTTACTTCTGACAACGATCGGAGGA
CCGAAGGAGCTAACCGCTTTTTTGCACAACATGGGGGATCATGTAACTCGCCTTGATCGTTGGGAACCGG
AGCTGAATGAAGCCATACCAAACGACGAGCGTGACACCACGATGCCTGTAGCAATGGCAACAACGTTGCG
CAAACTATTAACTGGCGAACTACTTACTCTAGCTTCCCGGCAACAATTAATAGACTGGATGGAGGCGGAT
AAAGTTGCAGGACCACTTCTGCGCTCGGCCCTTCCGGCTGGCTGGTTTATTGCTGATAAATCTGGAGCCG
GTGAGCGTGGGTCTCGCGGTATCATTGCAGCACTGGGGCCAGATGGTAAGCCCTCCCGTATCGTAGTTAT
CTACACGACGGGGAGTCAGGCAACTATGGATGAACGAAATAGACAGATCGCTGAGATAGGTGCCTCACTG
ATTAAGCATTGGTAACTGTCAGACCAAGTTTACTCATATATACTTTAGATTGATTTAAAACTTCATTTTT
AATTTAAAAGGATCTAGGTGAAGATCCTTTTTGATAATCTCATGACCAAAATCCCTTAACGTGAGTTTTC
GTTCCACTGAGCGTCAGACCCCGTAGAAAAGATCAAAGGATCTTCTTGAGATCCTTTTTTTCTGCGCGTA
ATCTGCTGCTTGCAAACAAAACAACCACCGCTACCAGCGGTGGTTTGTTTGCCGGATCAAGAGCTACCAA
CTCTTTTTCCGAAGGTAACTGGCTTCAGCAGAGCGCAGATACCAAATACTGTCCTTCTAGTGTAGCCGTA
GTTAGGCCACCACTTCAAGAACTCTGTAGCACCGCCTACATACCTCGCTCTGCTAATCCTGTTACCAGTG
GCTGCTGCCAGTGGCGATAAGTCGTGTCTTACCGGGTTGGACTCAAGACGATAGTTACCGGATAAGGCGC
AGCGGTCGGGCTGAACGGGGGGTTCGTGCACACAGCCCAGCTTGGAGCGAACGACCTACACCGAACTGAG
ATACCTACAGCGTGAGCTATGAGAAAGCGCCACGCTTCCCGAAGGGAGAAAGGCGGACAGGTATCCGGTA
AGCGGCAGGGTCGGAACAGGAGAGCGCACGAGGGAGCTTCCAGGGGGAAACGCCTGGTATCTTTATAGTC
CTGTCGGGTTTCGCCACCTCTGACTTGAGCGTCGATTTTTGTGATGCTCGTCAGGGGGGCGGAGCCTATG
GAAAAACGCCAGCAACGCGGCCTTTTTACGGTTCCTGGCCTTTTGCTGGCCTTTTGCTCACATGTTCTTT
CCTGCGTTATCCCCTGATTCTGTGGATAACCGTATTACCGCCTTTGAGTGAGCTGATACCGCTCGCCGCA
GCCGAACGACCGAGCGCAGCGAGTCAGTGAGCGAGGAAGCGGAAGAGCGCCTGATGCGGTATTTTCTCCT
TACGCATCTGTGCGGTATTTCACACCGCATATGGTGCACTCTCAGTACAATCTGCTCTGATGCCGCATAG
TTAAGCCAGTATACACTCCGCTATCGCTACGTGACTGGGTCATGGCTGCGCCCCGACACCCGCCAACACC
CGCTGACGCGCCCTGACGGGCTTGTCTGCTCCCGGCATCCGCTTACAGACAAGCTGTGACCGTCTCCGGG
AGCTGCATGTGTCAGAGGTTTTCACCGTCATCACCGAAACGCGCGAGGCAGCAGATCAATTCGCGCGCGA
AGGCGAAGCGGCATGCATAATGTGCCTGTCAAATGGACGAAGCAGGGATTCTGCAAACCCTATGCTACTC
CGTCAAGCCGTCAATTGTCTGATTCGTTACCAATTATGACAACTTGACGGCTACATCATTCACTTTTTCT
TCACAACCGGCACGGAACTCGCTCGGGCTGGCCCCGGTGCATTTTTTAAATACCCGCGAGAAATAGAGTT
GATCGTCAAAACCAACATTGCGACCGACGGTGGCGATAGGCATCCGGGTGGTGCTCAAAAGCAGCTTCGC
CTGGCTGATACGTTGGTCCTCGCGCCAGCTTAAGACGCTAATCCCTAACTGCTGGCGGAAAAGATGTGAC
AGACGCGACGGCGACAAGCAAACATGCTGTGCGACGCTGGCGATATCAAAATTGCTGTCTGCCAGGTGAT
CGCTGATGTACTGACAAGCCTCGCGTACCCGATTATCCATCGGTGGATGGAGCGACTCGTTAATCGCTTC
CATGCGCCGCAGTAACAATTGCTCAAGCAGATTTATCGCCAGCAGCTCCGAATAGCGCCCTTCCCCTTGC
CCGGCGTTAATGATTTGCCCAAACAGGTCGCTGAAATGCGGCTGGTGCGCTTCATCCGGGCGAAAGAACC
CCGTATTGGCAAATATTGACGGCCAGTTAAGCCATTCATGCCAGTAGGCGCGCGGACGAAAGTAAACCCA
CTGGTGATACCATTCGCGAGCCTCCGGATGACGACCGTAGTGATGAATCTCTCCTGGCGGGAACAGCAAA
ATATCACCCGGTCGGCAAACAAATTCTCGTCCCTGATTTTTCACCACCCCCTGACCGCGAATGGTGAGAT
TGAGAATATAACCTTTCATTCCCAGCGGTCGGTCGATAAAAAAATCGAGATAACCGTTGGCCTCAATCGG
CGTTAAACCCGCCACCAGATGGGCATTAAACGAGTATCCCGGCAGCAGGGGATCATTTTGCGCTTCAGCC
ATACTTTTCAT
Features (pLannotate 1.2.2; 16 found; start..end, strand, type, name):
     18..302     +  promoter       araBAD promoter: araBAD; promoter of the L-arabinose operon of E. coli; the araC regulatory gene is transcribed in the opposite direction (Guzman et al., 1995)
    348..368     +  CDS            capTEV™ (fragment): composite tag for in vivo biotinylation, TEV protease cleavage, and 6xHis tagging
    369..401     +  CDS            T7 tag (gene 10 leader): leader peptide from bacteriophage T7 gene 10 promotes efficient translation in E. coli
    405..428     +  CDS            Xpress™ tag: Xpress™ epitope tag, including an enterokinase recognition and cleavage site
    444..894     +  CDS            HaloTag® (fragment): modified bacterial dehalogenase that forms covalent bonds with chloroalkane derivatives
    897..1622    +  CDS            cEGFP: cEGFP is a basic (constitutively fluorescent) green fluorescent protein published in 2008, derived from Aequorea victoria.
   1628..2057    +  CDS            HaloTag® (fragment): modified bacterial dehalogenase that forms covalent bonds with chloroalkane derivatives
   2150..2265    +  ncRNA          5S rRNA: Accession: RF00001 - 5S ribosomal RNA
   2269..2355    +  terminator     rrnB T1 terminator: Escherichia coli rrnB; transcription terminator T1 from the E. coli rrnB gene
   2447..2474    +  terminator     rrnB T2 terminator: transcription terminator T2 from the E. coli rrnB gene
   2493..2584    +  promoter       AmpR promoter: bla
   2585..3445    +  CDS            AmpR: β-lactamase; bla; confers resistance to ampicillin, carbenicillin, and related antibiotics
   3616..4204    +  rep_origin     ori: high-copy-number ColE1/pMB1/pBR322/pUC origin of replication
   4390..4530    -  misc_feature   bom: basis of mobility region from pBR322
   4632..4672    -  CDS            rop (fragment): Rop protein, which maintains plasmids at low copy number; rop
   4794..5672    -  CDS            araC: L-arabinose regulatory protein; araC
