[The description below was written by a language model from this plasmid's Addgene catalogue record and pLannotate feature annotations shown in this document.]
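Description:
pBad-HaloGFP-151-154 is a bacterial expression plasmid built on the Invitrogen pBAD backbone, designed to produce a green fluorescent Ca2+ indicator protein in E. coli. It is maintained through a high-copy ColE1/pMB1-type origin and selected with ampicillin via the β-lactamase gene. The backbone also retains the pBR322 bom region and a small remnant of rop. Expression is driven by the araBAD promoter, with the araC regulator encoded divergently on the same plasmid, so transcription of the insert is induced by L-arabinose. The rrnB T1 and T2 terminators lie downstream of the coding region.

The synthetic insert (about 1.6 kb, introduced by Gibson assembly) is a chimeric open reading frame in which a GFP-derived sequence, annotated as a circularly permuted-style EGFP variant (cEGFP), sits between two HaloTag fragments. In other words, the fluorescent protein is inserted into the self-labelling dehalogenase; the "151-154" in the name probably refers to the insertion position, though the record does not define it. HaloTag covalently binds chloroalkane ligands, and the associated publication concerns chemigenetic indicators combining synthetic chelators with GFP. This suggests that Ca2+ sensing arises when a chelator-bearing ligand is attached to the HaloTag portion and modulates GFP fluorescence, although the record does not describe the mechanism. Upstream, the standard pBAD leader provides a His-tag-containing segment (annotated as a capTEV fragment), the T7 gene 10 leader for efficient translation, and an Xpress epitope with an enterokinase site. These support purification and detection of the recombinant protein, for example for in vitro characterisation.
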