Addgene plasmid #198619: pBad-HaloGFP-151-154
Purpose: Green fluorescent Ca2+ ion indicator for bacterial expression.
Depositing lab: Robert Campbell. Depositing organization: The University of Tokyo. Publication: Chemigenetic indicators based on synthetic chelators and green fluorescent protein. Zhu W, Takeuchi S, Imai S, Terada T, Ueda T, Nasu Y, Terai T, Campbell RE. Nat Chem Biol. 2023 Jan;19(1):38-44. doi: 10.1038/s41589-022-01134-z. Epub 2022 Sep 22. PubMed 36138142.
Backbone
  Vector backbone: PBad
  Backbone manufacturer: Invitrogen
  Backbone size w/o insert (bp): 4000
  Vector type: Bacterial Expression
Growth in bacteria
  Bacterial resistance: Ampicillin, 100 μg/mL
  Growth temperature: 37°C
  Growth strain: DH5alpha
  Copy number: High Copy
Gene/Insert
  Gene/Insert name: HaloGFP-151-154
  Species: Synthetic
  Insert size (bp): 1614
  Promoter: araBAD promoter
  Cloning method: Gibson Cloning
  Sequencing primers: 5′ pBAD forward; 3′ pBAD Reverse
Terms and licenses: Academic/Nonprofit Terms; Industry Terms: Not Available to Industry
How to cite: pBad-HaloGFP-151-154 was a gift from Robert Campbell (Addgene plasmid # 198619 ; http://n2t.net/addgene:198619 ; RRID:Addgene_198619)
